>Addgene plasmid #121667 | pCF226 | addgene full sequence | sequence record 237474 | Addgene NGS Result
GTCGACGGATCGGGAGATCTCCCGATCCCCTATGGTGCACTCTCAGTACAATCTGCTCTGATGCCGCATA
GTTAAGCCAGTATCTGCTCCCTGCTTGTGTGTTGGAGGTCGCTGAGTAGTGCGCGAGCAAAATTTAAGCT
ACAACAAGGCAAGGCTTGACCGACAATTGCATGAAGAATCTGCTTAGGGTTAGGCGTTTTGCGCTGCTTC
GCGATGTACGGGCCAGATATACGCGTTGACATTGATTATTGACTAGTTATTAATAGTAATCAATTACGGG
GTCATTAGTTCATAGCCCATATATGGAGTTCCGCGTTACATAACTTACGGTAAATGGCCCGCCTGGCTGA
CCGCCCAACGACCCCCGCCCATTGACGTCAATAATGACGTATGTTCCCATAGTAACGCCAATAGGGACTT
TCCATTGACGTCAATGGGTGGAGTATTTACGGTAAACTGCCCACTTGGCAGTACATCAAGTGTATCATAT
GCCAAGTACGCCCCCTATTGACGTCAATGACGGTAAATGGCCCGCCTGGCATTATGCCCAGTACATGACC
TTATGGGACTTTCCTACTTGGCAGTACATCTACGTATTAGTCATCGCTATTACCATGGTGATGCGGTTTT
GGCAGTACATCAATGGGCGTGGATAGCGGTTTGACTCACGGGGATTTCCAAGTCTCCACCCCATTGACGT
CAATGGGAGTTTGTTTTGGCACCAAAATCAACGGGACTTTCCAAAATGTCGTAACAACTCCGCCCCATTG
ACGCAAATGGGCGGTAGGCGTGTACGGTGGGAGGTCTATATAAGCAGCGCGTTTTGCCTGTACTGGGTCT
CTCTGGTTAGACCAGATCTGAGCCTGGGAGCTCTCTGGCTAACTAGGGAACCCACTGCTTAAGCCTCAAT
AAAGCTTGCCTTGAGTGCTTCAAGTAGTGTGTGCCCGTCTGTTGTGTGACTCTGGTAACTAGAGATCCCT
CAGACCCTTTTAGTCAGTGTGGAAAATCTCTAGCAGTGGCGCCCGAACAGGGACTTGAAAGCGAAAGGGA
AACCAGAGGAGCTCTCTCGACGCAGGACTCGGCTTGCTGAAGCGCGCACGGCAAGAGGCGAGGGGCGGCG
ACTGGTGAGTACGCCAAAAATTTTGACTAGCGGAGGCTAGAAGGAGAGAGATGGGTGCGAGAGCGTCAGT
ATTAAGCGGGGGAGAATTAGATCGCGATGGGAAAAAATTCGGTTAAGGCCAGGGGGAAAGAAAAAATATA
AATTAAAACATATAGTATGGGCAAGCAGGGAGCTAGAACGATTCGCAGTTAATCCTGGCCTGTTAGAAAC
ATCAGAAGGCTGTAGACAAATACTGGGACAGCTACAACCATCCCTTCAGACAGGATCAGAAGAACTTAGA
TCATTATATAATACAGTAGCAACCCTCTATTGTGTGCATCAAAGGATAGAGATAAAAGACACCAAGGAAG
CTTTAGACAAGATAGAGGAAGAGCAAAACAAAAGTAAGACCACCGCACAGCAAGCGGCCGCTGATCTTCA
GACCTGGAGGAGGAGATATGAGGGACAATTGGAGAAGTGAATTATATAAATATAAAGTAGTAAAAATTGA
ACCATTAGGAGTAGCACCCACCAAGGCAAAGAGAAGAGTGGTGCAGAGAGAAAAAAGAGCAGTGGGAATA
GGAGCTTTGTTCCTTGGGTTCTTGGGAGCAGCAGGAAGCACTATGGGCGCAGCGTCAATGACGCTGACGG
TACAGGCCAGACAATTATTGTCTGGTATAGTGCAGCAGCAGAACAATTTGCTGAGGGCTATTGAGGCGCA
ACAGCATCTGTTGCAACTCACAGTCTGGGGCATCAAGCAGCTCCAGGCAAGAATCCTGGCTGTGGAAAGA
TACCTAAAGGATCAACAGCTCCTGGGGATTTGGGGTTGCTCTGGAAAACTCATTTGCACCACTGCTGTGC
CTTGGAATGCTAGTTGGAGTAATAAATCTCTGGAACAGATTTGGAATCACACGACCTGGATGGAGTGGGA
CAGAGAAATTAACAATTACACAAGCTTAATACACTCCTTAATTGAAGAATCGCAAAACCAGCAAGAAAAG
AATGAACAAGAATTATTGGAATTAGATAAATGGGCAAGTTTGTGGAATTGGTTTAACATAACAAATTGGC
TGTGGTATATAAAATTATTCATAATGATAGTAGGAGGCTTGGTAGGTTTAAGAATAGTTTTTGCTGTACT
TTCTATAGTGAATAGAGTTAGGCAGGGATATTCACCATTATCGTTTCAGACCCACCTCCCAACCCCGAGG
GGACCCGACAGGCCCGAAGGAATAGAAGAAGAAGGTGGAGAGAGAGACAGAGACAGATCCATTCGATTAG
TGAACGGATCGGCACTGCGTGCGCCAATTCTGCAGACAAATGGCAGTATTCATCCACAATTTTAAAAGAA
AAGGGGGGATTGGGGGGTACAGTGCAGGGGAAAGAATAGTAGACATAATAGCAACAGACATACAAACTAA
AGAATTACAAAAACAAATTACAAAAATTCAAAATTTTCGGGTTTATTACAGGGACAGCAGAGATCCAGTT
TGGTTAATTAAGCTAGCTAGGTCTTGAAAGGAGTGGGAATTGGCTCCGGTGCCCGTCAGTGGGCAGAGCG
CACATCGCCCACAGTCCCCGAGAAGTTGGGGGGAGGGGTCGGCAATTGATCCGGTGCCTAGAGAAGGTGG
CGCGGGGTAAACTGGGAAAGTGATGTCGTGTACTGGCTCCGCCTTTTTCCCGAGGGTGGGGGAGAACCGT
ATATAAGTGCAGTAGTCGCCGTGAACGTTCTTTTTCGCAACGGGTTTGCCGCCAGAACACAGGACCGGTT
CTAGAGCGCTGCCACCATGGACAAGAAGTACAGCATCGGCCTGGACATCGGCACCAACTCTGTGGGCTGG
GCCGTGATCACCGACGAGTACAAGGTGCCCAGCAAGAAATTCAAGGTGCTGGGCAACACCGACCGGCACA
GCATCAAGAAGAACCTGATCGGAGCCCTGCTGTTCGACAGCGGCGAAACAGCCGAGGCCACCCGGCTGAA
GAGAACCGCCAGAAGAAGATACACCAGACGGAAGAACCGGATCTGCTATCTGCAAGAGATCTTCAGCAAC
GAGATGGCCAAGGTGGACGACAGCTTCTTCCACAGACTGGAAGAGTCCTTCCTGGTGGAAGAGGATAAGA
AGCACGAGCGGCACCCCATCTTCGGCAACATCGTGGACGAGGTGGCCTACCACGAGAAGTACCCCACCAT
CTACCACCTGAGAAAGAAACTGGTGGACAGCACCGACAAGGCCGACCTGCGGCTGATCTATCTGGCCCTG
GCCCACATGATCAAGTTCCGGGGCCACTTCCTGATCGAGGGCGACCTGAACCCCGACAACAGCGACGTGG
ACAAGCTGTTCATCCAGCTGGTGCAGACCTACAACCAGCTGTTCGAGGAAAACCCCATCAACGCCAGCGG
CGTGGACGCCAAGGCCATCCTGTCTGCCAGACTGAGCAAGAGCAGACGGCTGGAAAATCTGATCGCCCAG
CTGCCCGGCGAGAAGAAGAATGGCCTGTTCGGAAACCTGATTGCCCTGAGCCTGGGCCTGACCCCCAACT
TCAAGAGCAACTTCGACCTGGCCGAGGATGCCAAACTGCAGCTGAGCAAGGACACCTACGACGACGACCT
GGACAACCTGCTGGCCCAGATCGGCGACCAGTACGCCGACCTGTTTCTGGCCGCCAAGAACCTGTCCGAC
GCCATCCTGCTGAGCGACATCCTGAGAGTGAACACCGAGATCACCAAGGCCCCCCTGAGCGCCTCTATGA
TCAAGAGATACGACGAGCACCACCAGGACCTGACCCTGCTGAAAGCTCTCGTGCGGCAGCAGCTGCCTGA
GAAGTACAAAGAGATTTTCTTCGACCAGAGCAAGAACGGCTACGCCGGCTACATTGACGGCGGAGCCAGC
CAGGAAGAGTTCTACAAGTTCATCAAGCCCATCCTGGAAAAGATGGACGGCACCGAGGAACTGCTCGTGA
AGCTGAACAGAGAGGACCTGCTGCGGAAGCAGCGGACCTTCGACAACGGCAGCATCCCCCACCAGATCCA
CCTGGGAGAGCTGCACGCCATTCTGCGGCGGCAGGAAGATTTTTACCCATTCCTGAAGGACAACCGGGAA
AAGATCGAGAAGATCCTGACCTTCCGCATCCCCTACTACGTGGGCCCTCTGGCCAGGGGAAACAGCAGAT
TCGCCTGGATGACCAGAAAGAGCGAGGAAACCATCACCCCCTGGAACTTCGAGGAAGTGGTGGACAAGGG
CGCTTCCGCCCAGAGCTTCATCGAGCGGATGACCAACTTCGATAAGAACCTGCCCAACGAGAAGGTGCTG
CCCAAGCACAGCCTGCTGTACGAGTACTTCACCGTGTATAACGAGCTGACCAAAGTGAAATACGTGACCG
AGGGAATGAGAAAGCCCGCCTTCCTGAGCGGCGAGCAGAAAAAGGCCATCGTGGACCTGCTGTTCAAGAC
CAACCGGAAAGTGACCGTGAAGCAGCTGAAAGAGGACTACTTCAAGAAAATCGAGTGCTTCGACTCCGTG
GAAATCTCCGGCGTGGAAGATCGGTTCAACGCCTCCCTGGGCACATACCACGATCTGCTGAAAATTATCA
AGGACAAGGACTTCCTGGACAATGAGGAAAACGAGGACATTCTGGAAGATATCGTGCTGACCCTGACACT
GTTTGAGGACAGAGAGATGATCGAGGAACGGCTGAAAACCTATGCCCACCTGTTCGACGACAAAGTGATG
AAGCAGCTGAAGCGGCGGAGATACACCGGCTGGGGCAGGCTGAGCCGGAAGCTGATCAACGGCATCCGGG
ACAAGCAGTCCGGCAAGACAATCCTGGATTTCCTGAAGTCCGACGGCTTCGCCAACAGAAACTTCATGCA
GCTGATCCACGACGACAGCCTGACCTTTAAAGAGGACATCCAGAAAGCCCAGGTGTCCGGCCAGGGCGAT
AGCCTGCACGAGCACATTGCCAATCTGGCCGGCAGCCCCGCCATTAAGAAGGGCATCCTGCAGACAGTGA
AGGTGGTGGACGAGCTCGTGAAAGTGATGGGCCGGCACAAGCCCGAGAACATCGTGATCGAAATGGCCAG
AGAGAACCAGACCACCCAGAAGGGACAGAAGAACAGCCGCGAGAGAATGAAGCGGATCGAAGAGGGCATC
AAAGAGCTGGGCAGCCAGATCCTGAAAGAACACCCCGTGGAAAACACCCAGCTGCAGAACGAGAAGCTGT
ACCTGTACTACCTGCAGAATGGGCGGGATATGTACGTGGACCAGGAACTGGACATCAACCGGCTGTCCGA
CTACGATGTGGACCATATCGTGCCTCAGAGCTTTCTGAAGGACGACTCCATCGACAACAAGGTGCTGACC
AGAAGCGACAAGAACCGGGGCAAGAGCGACAACGTGCCCTCCGAAGAGGTCGTGAAGAAGATGAAGAACT
ACTGGCGGCAGCTGCTGAACGCCAAGCTGATTACCCAGAGAAAGTTCGACAATCTGACCAAGGCCGAGAG
AGGCGGCCTGAGCGAACTGGATAAGGCCGGCTTCATCAAGAGACAGCTGGTGGAAACCCGGCAGATCACA
AAGCACGTGGCACAGATCCTGGACTCCCGGATGAACACTAAGTACGACGAGAATGACAAGCTGATCCGGG
AAGTGAAAGTGATCACCCTGAAGTCCAAGCTGGTGTCCGATTTCCGGAAGGATTTCCAGTTTTACAAAGT
GCGCGAGATCAACAACTACCACCACGCCCACGACGCCTACCTGAACGCCGTCGTGGGAACCGCCCTGATC
AAAAAGTACCCTAAGCTGGAAAGCGAGTTCGTGTACGGCGACTACAAGGTGTACGACGTGCGGAAGATGA
TCGCCAAGAGCGAGCAGGAAATCGGCAAGGCTACCGCCAAGTACTTCTTCTACAGCAACATCATGAACTT
TTTCAAGACCGAGATTACCCTGGCCAACGGCGAGATCCGGAAGCGGCCTCTGATCGAGACAAACGGCGAA
ACCGGGGAGATCGTGTGGGATAAGGGCCGGGATTTTGCCACCGTGCGGAAAGTGCTGAGCATGCCCCAAG
TGAATATCGTGAAAAAGACCGAGGTGCAGACAGGCGGCTTCAGCAAAGAGTCTATCCTGCCCAAGAGGAA
CAGCGATAAGCTGATCGCCAGAAAGAAGGACTGGGACCCTAAGAAGTACGGCGGCTTCGACAGCCCCACC
GTGGCCTATTCTGTGCTGGTGGTGGCCAAAGTGGAAAAGGGCAAGTCCAAGAAACTGAAGAGTGTGAAAG
AGCTGCTGGGGATCACCATCATGGAAAGAAGCAGCTTCGAGAAGAATCCCATCGACTTTCTGGAAGCCAA
GGGCTACAAAGAAGTGAAAAAGGACCTGATCATCAAGCTGCCTAAGTACTCCCTGTTCGAGCTGGAAAAC
GGCCGGAAGAGAATGCTGGCCTCTGCCGGCGAACTGCAGAAGGGAAACGAACTGGCCCTGCCCTCCAAAT
ATGTGAACTTCCTGTACCTGGCCAGCCACTATGAGAAGCTGAAGGGCTCCCCCGAGGATAATGAGCAGAA
ACAGCTGTTTGTGGAACAGCACAAGCACTACCTGGACGAGATCATCGAGCAGATCAGCGAGTTCTCCAAG
AGAGTGATCCTGGCCGACGCTAATCTGGACAAAGTGCTGTCCGCCTACAACAAGCACCGGGATAAGCCCA
TCAGAGAGCAGGCCGAGAATATCATCCACCTGTTTACCCTGACCAATCTGGGAGCCCCTGCCGCCTTCAA
GTACTTTGACACCACCATCGACCGGAAGAGGTACACCAGCACCAAAGAGGTGCTGGACGCCACCCTGATC
CACCAGAGCATCACCGGCCTGTACGAGACACGGATCGACCTGTCTCAGCTGGGAGGCGACAAGCGACCTG
CCGCCACAAAGAAGGCTGGACAGGCTAAGAAGAAGAAAGATTACAAAGACGATGACGATAAGGGATCCGG
CGCAACAAACTTCTCTCTGCTGAAACAAGCCGGAGATGTCGAAGAGAATCCTGGACCGACCGAGTACAAG
CCCACGGTGCGCCTCGCCACCCGCGACGACGTCCCCAGGGCCGTACGCACCCTCGCCGCCGCGTTCGCCG
ACTACCCCGCCACGCGCCACACCGTCGATCCGGACCGCCACATCGAGCGGGTCACCGAGCTGCAAGAACT
CTTCCTCACGCGCGTCGGGCTCGACATCGGCAAGGTGTGGGTCGCGGACGACGGCGCCGCGGTGGCGGTC
TGGACCACGCCGGAGAGCGTCGAAGCGGGGGCGGTGTTCGCCGAGATCGGCCCGCGCATGGCCGAGTTGA
GCGGTTCCCGGCTGGCCGCGCAGCAACAGATGGAAGGCCTCCTGGCGCCGCACCGGCCCAAGGAGCCCGC
GTGGTTCCTGGCCACCGTCGGAGTCTCGCCCGACCACCAGGGCAAGGGTCTGGGCAGCGCCGTCGTGCTC
CCCGGAGTGGAGGCGGCCGAGCGCGCCGGGGTGCCCGCCTTCCTGGAGACCTCCGCGCCCCGCAACCTCC
CCTTCTACGAGCGGCTCGGCTTCACCGTCACCGCCGACGTCGAGGTGCCCGAAGGACCGCGCACCTGGTG
CATGACCCGCAAGCCCGGTGCCTGAACGCGTTAAGTCGACAATCAACCTCTGGATTACAAAATTTGTGAA
AGATTGACTGGTATTCTTAACTATGTTGCTCCTTTTACGCTATGTGGATACGCTGCTTTAATGCCTTTGT
ATCATGCTATTGCTTCCCGTATGGCTTTCATTTTCTCCTCCTTGTATAAATCCTGGTTGCTGTCTCTTTA
TGAGGAGTTGTGGCCCGTTGTCAGGCAACGTGGCGTGGTGTGCACTGTGTTTGCTGACGCAACCCCCACT
GGTTGGGGCATTGCCACCACCTGTCAGCTCCTTTCCGGGACTTTCGCTTTCCCCCTCCCTATTGCCACGG
CGGAACTCATCGCCGCCTGCCTTGCCCGCTGCTGGACAGGGGCTCGGCTGTTGGGCACTGACAATTCCGT
GGTGTTGTCGGGGAAATCATCGTCCTTTCCTTGGCTGCTCGCCTGTGTTGCCACCTGGATTCTGCGCGGG
ACGTCCTTCTGCTACGTCCCTTCGGCCCTCAATCCAGCGGACCTTCCTTCCCGCGGCCTGCTGCCGGCTC
TGCGGCCTCTTCCGCGTCTTCGCCTTCGCCCTCAGACGAGTCGGATCTCCCTTTGGGCCGCCTCCCCGCG
TCGACTTTAAGACCAATGACTTACAAGGCAGCTGTAGATCTTAGCCACTTTTTAAAAGAAAAGGGGGGAC
TGGAAGGGCTAATTCACTCCCAACGAAGACAAGATCTGCTTTTTGCTTGTACTGGGTCTCTCTGGTTAGA
CCAGATCTGAGCCTGGGAGCTCTCTGGCTAACTAGGGAACCCACTGCTTAAGCCTCAATAAAGCTTGCCT
TGAGTGCTTCAAGTAGTGTGTGCCCGTCTGTTGTGTGACTCTGGTAACTAGAGATCCCTCAGACCCTTTT
AGTCAGTGTGGAAAATCTCTAGCAGGGCCCGTTTAAACCCGCTGATCAGCCTCGACTGTGCCTTCTAGTT
GCCAGCCATCTGTTGTTTGCCCCTCCCCCGTGCCTTCCTTGACCCTGGAAGGTGCCACTCCCACTGTCCT
TTCCTAATAAAATGAGGAAATTGCATCGCATTGTCTGAGTAGGTGTCATTCTATTCTGGGGGGTGGGGTG
GGGCAGGACAGCAAGGGGGAGGATTGGGAAGACAATAGCAGGCATGCTGGGGATGCGGTGGGCTCTATGG
CTTCTGAGGCGGAAAGAACCAGCTGGGGCTCTAGGGGGTATCCCC
[124 nt withheld, positions 8936-9059]
C
[91 nt withheld, positions 9061-9151]
A
[49 nt withheld, positions 9153-9201]
CCTTTGACGTTGGAGTCCACGTTCTTT
[37 nt withheld, positions 9229-9265]
ACCCTATCTCGGTCTATTCTTTTGATTTATAAGGGATTTTGCCGATTTCGGCCTATTGGTTAAAAAATGA
GCTGATTTAACAAAAATTTAACGCGAATTAATTCTGTGGAATGTGTGTCAGTTAGGGTGTGGAAAGTCCC
CAGGCTCCCCAGCAGGCAGAAGTATGCAAAGCATGCATCTCAATTAGTCAGCAACCAGGTGTGGAAAGTC
CCCAGGCTCCCCAGCAGGCAGAAGTATGCAAAGCATGCATCTCAATTAGTCAGCAACCATAGTCCCGCCC
CTAACTCCGCCCATCCCGCCCCTAACTCCGCCCAGTTCCGCCCATTCTCCGCCCCATGGCTGACTAATTT
TTTTTATTTATGCAGAGGCCGAGGCCGCCTCTGCCTCTGAGCTATTCCAGAAGTAGTGAGGAGGCTTTTT
TGGAGGCCTAGGCTTTTGCAAAAAGCTCCCGGGAGCTTGTATATCCATTTTCGGATCTGATCAGCACGTG
TTGACAATTAATCATCGGCATAGTATATCGGCATAGTATAATACGACAAGGTGAGGAACTAAACCATGGC
CAAGTTGACCAGTGCCGTTCCGGTGCTCACCGCGCGCGACGTCGCCGGAGCGGTCGAGTTCTGGACCGAC
CGGCTCGGGTTCTCCCGGGACTTCGTGGAGGACGACTTCGCCGGTGTGGTCCGGGACGACGTGACCCTGT
TCATCAGCGCGGTCCAGGACCAGGTGGTGCCGGACAACACCCTGGCCTGGGTGTGGGTGCGCGGCCTGGA
CGAGCTGTACGCCGAGTGGTCGGAGGTCGTGTCCACGAACTTCCGGGACGCCTCCGGGCCGGCCATGACC
GAGATCGGCGAGCAGCCGTGGGGGCGGGAGTTCGCCCTGCGCGACCCGGCCGGCAACTGCGTGCACTTCG
TGGCCGAGGAGCAGGACTGACACGTGCTACGAGATTTCGATTCCACCGCCGCCTTCTATGAAAGGTTGGG
CTTCGGAATCGTTTTCCGGGACGCCGGCTGGATGATCCTCCAGCGCGGGGATCTCATGCTGGAGTTCTTC
GCCCACCCCAACTTGTTTATTGCAGCTTATAATGGTTACAAATAAAGCAATAGCATCACAAATTTCACAA
ATAAAGCATTTTTTTCACTGCATTCTAGTTGTGGTTTGTCCAAACTCATCAATGTATCTTATCATGTCTG
TATACCGTCGACCTCTAGCTAGAGCTTGGCGTAATCATGGTCATAGCTGTTTCCTGTGTGAAATTGTTAT
CCGCTCACAATTCCACACAACATACGAGCCGGAAGCATAAAGTGTAAAGCCTGGGGTGCCTAATGAGTGA
GCTAACTCACATTAATTGCGTTGCGCTCACTGCCCGCTTTCCAGTCGGGAAACCTGTCGTGCCAGCTGCA
TTAATGAATCGGCCAACGCGCGGGGAGAGGCGGTTTGCGTATTGGGCGCTCTTCCGCTTCCTCGCTCACT
GACTCGCTGCGCTCGGTCGTTCGGCTGCGGCGAGCGGTATCAGCTCACTCAAAGGCGGTAATACGGTTAT
CCACAGAATCAGGGGATAACGCAGGAAAGAACATGTGAGCAAAAGGCCAGCAAAAGGCCAGGAACCGTAA
AAAGGCCGCGTTGCTGGCGTTTTTCCATAGGCTCCGCCCCCCTGACGAGCATCACAAAAATCGACGCTCA
AGTCAGAGGTGGCGAAACCCGACAGGACTATAAAGATACCAGGCGTTTCCCCCTGGAAGCTCCCTCGTGC
GCTCTCCTGTTCCGACCCTGCCGCTTACCGGATACCTGTCCGCCTTTCTCCCTTCGGGAAGCGTGGCGCT
TTCTCATAGCTCACGCTGTAGGTATCTCAGTTCGGTGTAGGTCGTTCGCTCCAAGCTGGGCTGTGTGCAC
GAACCCCCCGTTCAGCCCGACCGCTGCGCCTTATCCGGTAACTATCGTCTTGAGTCCAACCCGGTAAGAC
ACGACTTATCGCCACTGGCAGCAGCCACTGGTAACAGGATTAGCAGAGCGAGGTATGTAGGCGGTGCTAC
AGAGTTCTTGAAGTGGTGGCCTAACTACGGCTACACTAGAAGAACAGTATTTGGTATCTGCGCTCTGCTG
AAGCCAGTTACCTTCGGAAAAAGAGTTGGTAGCTCTTGATCCGGCAAACAAACCACCGCTGGTAGCGGTG
GTTTTTTTGTTTGCAAGCAGCAGATTACGCGCAGAAAAAAAGGATCTCAAGAAGATCCTTTGATCTTTTC
TACGGGGTCTGACGCTCAGTGGAACGAAAACTCACGTTAAGGGATTTTGGTCATGAGATTATCAAAAAGG
ATCTTCACCTAGATCCTTTTAAATTAAAAATGAAGTTTTAAATCAATCTAAAGTATATATGAGTAAACTT
GGTCTGACAGTTACCAATGCTTAATCAGTGAGGCACCTATCTCAGCGATCTGTCTATTTCGTTCATCCAT
AGTTGCCTGACTCCCCGTCGTGTAGATAACTACGATACGGGAGGGCTTACCATCTGGCCCCAGTGCTGCA
ATGATACCGCGAGACCCACGCTCACCGGCTCCAGATTTATCAGCAATAAACCAGCCAGCCGGAAGGGCCG
AGCGCAGAAGTGGTCCTGCAACTTTATCCGCCTCCATCCAGTCTATTAATTGTTGCCGGGAAGCTAGAGT
AAGTAGTTCGCCAGTTAATAGTTTGCGCAACGTTGTTGCCATTGCTACAGGCATCGTGGTGTCACGCTCG
TCGTTTGGTATGGCTTCATTCAGCTCCGGTTCCCAACGATCAAGGCGAGTTACATGATCCCCCATGTTGT
GCAAAAAAGCGGTTAGCTCCTTCGGTCCTCCGATCGTTGTCAGAAGTAAGTTGGCCGCAGTGTTATCACT
CATGGTTATGGCAGCACTGCATAATTCTCTTACTGTCATGCCATCCGTAAGATGCTTTTCTGTGACTGGT
GAGTACTCAACCAAGTCATTCTGAGAATAGTGTATGCGGCGACCGAGTTGCTCTTGCCCGGCGTCAATAC
GGGATAATACCGCGCCACATAGCAGAACTTTAAAAGTGCTCATCATTGGAAAACGTTCTTCGGGGCGAAA
ACTCTCAAGGATCTTACCGCTGTTGAGATCCAGTTCGATGTAACCCACTCGTGCACCCAACTGATCTTCA
GCATCTTTTACTTTCACCAGCGTTTCTGGGTGAGCAAAAACAGGAAGGCAAAATGCCGCAAAAAAGGGAA
TAAGGGCGACACGGAAATGTTGAATACTCATACTCTTCCTTTTTCAATATTATTGAAGCATTTATCAGGG
TTATTGTCTCATGAGCGGATACATATTTGAATGTATTTAGAAAAATAAACAAATAGGGGTTCCGCGCACA
TTTCCCCGAAAAGTGCCACCTGAC
Features (pLannotate 1.2.2; 31 found; start..end, strand, type, name):
     31..83      -  misc_feature   bom (fragment): basis of mobility region from pBR322
    238..617     +  enhancer       CMV enhancer: human cytomegalovirus immediate early enhancer
    618..817     +  promoter       CMV promoter: human cytomegalovirus (CMV) immediate early promoter
    835..1015    +  LTR            5' LTR (truncated): truncated 5' long terminal repeat (LTR) from HIV-1
   1062..1187    +  misc_feature   HIV-1 Ψ: packaging signal of human immunodeficiency virus type 1
   1171..1534    +  CDS            HIV-1 gag (fragment): gag protein from human immunodeficiency virus 1; gag
   1680..1913    +  misc_feature   RRE: The Rev response element (RRE) of HIV-1 allows for Rev-dependent mRNA export from the nucleus to the cytoplasm.
   2290..2390    +  CDS            Rev (fragment): human immunodeficiency virus 1 (HIV-1) Rev protein; rev; enhances nuclear export of unspliced and incompletely spliced viral mRNAs
   2440..2557    +  misc_feature   cPPT/CTS: central polypurine tract and central termination sequence of HIV-1
   2607..2625    +  CDS            small t antigen (fragment): SV40 (simian virus 40) small t antigen
   2651..2862    +  promoter       EF-1α core promoter: core promoter for human elongation factor EF-1α
   2887..6990    +  CDS            Cas9: Cas9 (Csn1) endonuclease from the Streptococcus pyogenes Type II CRISPR/Cas system generates RNA-guided double strand breaks in DNA
   7128..7725    +  CDS            PuroR (fragment): puromycin N-acetyltransferase; pac from Streptomyces; confers resistance to puromycin
   7741..8329    +  misc_feature   WPRE: woodchuck hepatitis virus posttranscriptional regulatory element
   8380..8399    +  misc_feature   cPPT/CTS (fragment): central polypurine tract and central termination sequence of HIV-1
   8401..8634    +  LTR            3' LTR (ΔU3): self-inactivating 3' long terminal repeat (LTR) from HIV-1
   8666..8890    +  polyA_signal   bGH poly(A) signal: bovine growth hormone polyadenylation signal
   8894..8915    +  promoter       SV40 promoter (fragment): SV40 enhancer and early promoter
   8936..9364    +  rep_origin     f1 ori (sequence partly withheld): f1 bacteriophage origin of replication; arrow indicates direction of (+) strand synthesis
   9378..9707    +  promoter       SV40 promoter: SV40 enhancer and early promoter
   9755..9802    +  promoter       EM7 promoter: synthetic bacterial promoter&nbsp
   9821..10195   +  CDS            BleoR: antibiotic-binding protein; Sh ble from Streptoalloteichus hindustanus; confers resistance to bleomycin, phleomycin, and Zeocin™
  10205..10330   +  CDS            ble (fragment): BLE_KLEPN - Experimental evidence at protein level: Swiss-Prot protein existence level 1. Binding protein with a strong affinity to the bleomycin family of antibiotics. Binds to CL990; an antimitotic-antibiotic compound. From Klebsiella pneumoniae.
  10325..10446   +  polyA_signal   SV40 poly(A) signal: SV40 polyadenylation signal
  10517..10539   -  protein_bind   lac operator (fragment): The lac repressor binds to the lac operator to inhibit transcription in E. coli. This inhibition can be relieved by adding lactose or isopropyl-β-D-thiogalactopyranoside (IPTG). lac repressor encoded by lacI
  10543..10573   -  promoter       lac promoter: promoter for the E. coli lac operon
  10588..10609   -  protein_bind   CAP binding site: CAP binding activates transcription in the presence of cAMP. E. coli catabolite activator protein
  10622..10714   -  CDS            lacI (fragment): lac repressor; lacI; The lac repressor binds to the lac operator to inhibit transcription in E. coli. This inhibition can be relieved by adding lactose or isopropyl-β-D-thiogalactopyranoside (IPTG).
  10897..11485   -  rep_origin     ori: high-copy-number ColE1/pMB1/pBR322/pUC origin of replication
  11656..12516   -  CDS            AmpR: β-lactamase; bla; confers resistance to ampicillin, carbenicillin, and related antibiotics
  12517..12621   -  promoter       AmpR promoter: bla
