[The description below was written by a language model from this plasmid's Addgene catalogue record and pLannotate feature annotations shown in this document.]
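Description:
pCF226 is a lentiviral expression vector built on the pEFS backbone that delivers wild-type Streptococcus pyogenes Cas9 together with a puromycin selection marker to mammalian cells. It is propagated in E. coli through a high-copy ColE1/pUC-type origin with ampicillin resistance, and it also carries an f1 origin. The sequenced record is about 12.6 kb. This matches the sum of the listed backbone and the 4.1 kb insert, so the catalogue's "total vector size" appears simply to repeat the insert size.

The viral portion has a third-generation, self-inactivating layout. A CMV enhancer/promoter fused to a truncated HIV-1 5' LTR drives genomic RNA production in packaging cells. It is followed by the Ψ packaging signal with a gag fragment, the Rev response element for Rev-dependent nuclear export, and the cPPT/CTS, which aids nuclear import of the reverse-transcribed genome. The ΔU3 3' LTR inactivates LTR promoter activity after integration, so the payload is expressed from the internal promoter.

That promoter is the compact EF-1α core (EFS), which drives the Cas9 open reading frame. According to the stated purpose, Cas9 is joined through a P2A self-cleaving peptide to puromycin N-acetyltransferase, so both proteins come from a single transcript and transduced cells can be selected with puromycin. The P2A itself is not annotated in the feature table. A WPRE downstream enhances transcript expression. Outside the LTRs, the backbone carries a bGH polyadenylation signal and an SV40/EM7-driven bleomycin/Zeocin resistance cassette.

No guide RNA cassette is annotated, so guides would have to be supplied separately. The plasmid was deposited with a study of circularly permuted Cas9 variants. In that setting it plausibly serves as the wild-type Cas9 version of the construct, though the record does not state this.
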