Addgene plasmid #121667: pCF226
Purpose: EFS-Cas9-wt-P2A-Puro
Depositing lab: David Savage. Depositing organization: University of California, Berkeley. Publication: CRISPR-Cas9 Circular Permutants as Programmable Scaffolds for Genome Modification. Oakes BL, Fellmann C, Rishi H, Taylor KL, Ren SM, Nadler DC, Yokoo R, Arkin AP, Doudna JA, Savage DF. Cell. 2019 Jan 10;176(1-2):254-267.e16. doi: 10.1016/j.cell.2018.11.052. PubMed 30633905.
Backbone
  Vector backbone: pEFS
  Backbone size w/o insert (bp): 8545
  Total vector size (bp): 4104
  Vector type: Lentiviral
  Selectable markers: Puromycin
Growth in bacteria
  Bacterial resistance: Ampicillin, 100 μg/mL
  Growth temperature: 37°C
  Growth strain: NEB Stable
  Growth instructions: one more resistance cassette: puroR
  Copy number: High Copy
Gene/Insert
  Gene/Insert name: cas9
  Species: Streptococcus pyogenes
  Insert size (bp): 4104
  Promoter: EF-1a core promoter
  Cloning method: Unknown
  Sequencing primers: 5′ 5'-gctgccaccatggacaagaa-3'; 3′ 5'-ttgtcgcctcccagctgaga-3'
Terms and licenses: Academic/Nonprofit Terms; Industry Terms: Not Available to Industry
How to cite: pCF226 was a gift from David Savage (Addgene plasmid # 121667 ; http://n2t.net/addgene:121667 ; RRID:Addgene_121667)
